Addgene plasmid #44811: pFSBC47
Depositing lab: Christopher Marx. Depositing organization: Harvard University. Publication: FREQ-Seq: a rapid, cost-effective, sequencing-based method to determine allele frequencies directly from mixed populations. Chubiz LM, Lee MC, Delaney NF, Marx CJ. PLoS One. 2012;7(10):e47959. doi: 10.1371/journal.pone.0047959. Epub 2012 Oct 31. PubMed 23118913.
Backbone
  Vector backbone: pUC19
Growth in bacteria
  Bacterial resistance: Ampicillin, 100 μg/mL
  Growth temperature: 37°C
  Growth strain: DH10B
  Copy number: High Copy
Gene/Insert
  Gene/Insert name: FREQ-Seq Barcode: TATATA
  Species: Synthetic
  Cloning method: Unknown
  Sequencing primers: 5′ pBR322ori-F
Terms and licenses: Academic/Nonprofit Terms; Industry Terms: Not Available to Industry
Depositor comments: These plasmids are used to generate bridging primers with Illumina-compatible barcodes for allele frequency sequencing (FREQ-Seq). Similar to RNA-Seq, the FREQ-Seq method can rapidly determine allele frequencies directly from mixed populations with minimal library preparation.
How to cite: pFSBC47 was a gift from Christopher Marx (Addgene plasmid # 44811 ; http://n2t.net/addgene:44811 ; RRID:Addgene_44811)
