[The description below was written by a language model from this plasmid's Addgene catalogue record and pLannotate feature annotations shown in this document.]
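Description:
pFSBC47 is a small, high-copy bacterial plasmid built on the pUC19 backbone and is one member of a barcode plasmid series made for the FREQ-Seq method. It is maintained in E. coli through the ColE1/pMB1-type pUC origin of replication and selected with ampicillin through the β-lactamase gene (AmpR), which is driven by its native bla promoter. These two elements account for most of the 2,406 nt depositor sequence, so much of the original pUC19 lacZα/polylinker region appears to have been removed or replaced. The other automated annotations are short fragments matching lacI, lacZα, the pBR322 bom region and rop. They are best read as residual backbone sequence, not as functional genes. In particular, the rop hit is only a few dozen nucleotides, which fits the recorded high-copy status.

The payload is a short synthetic insert carrying the FREQ-Seq barcode TATATA. The feature table does not annotate this insert, so its exact position and flanking sequences cannot be determined from the record, and the cloning method is listed as unknown. There is no expression cassette, reporter or tag, and the plasmid serves as a DNA template, not an expression vector. According to the depositor, plasmids in this series are used to generate bridging primers that carry Illumina-compatible barcodes. These barcodes allow amplicons from different samples to be tagged and pooled for sequencing. FREQ-Seq then determines allele frequencies directly from mixed populations with minimal library preparation, and each plasmid in the series supplies a different barcode.
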