Features (pLannotate 1.2.2; 7 found; start..end, strand, type, name):
      1..93      +  CDS            lacI (fragment): lac repressor; lacI; The lac repressor binds to the lac operator to inhibit transcription in E. coli. This inhibition can be relieved by adding lactose or isopropyl-β-D-thiogalactopyranoside (IPTG).
    173..189     -  CDS            lacZα (fragment): LacZα fragment of β-galactosidase; lacZ fragment
    189..268     -  misc_feature   bom (fragment): basis of mobility region from pBR322
    370..405     -  CDS            rop (fragment): Rop protein, which maintains plasmids at low copy number; rop
    500..604     +  promoter       AmpR promoter: bla
    605..1465    +  CDS            AmpR: β-lactamase; bla; confers resistance to ampicillin, carbenicillin, and related antibiotics
   1636..2224    +  rep_origin     ori: high-copy-number ColE1/pMB1/pBR322/pUC origin of replication
>Addgene plasmid #44811 | pFSBC47 | depositor full sequence | sequence record 61419 | pFSBC47 sequence 2406 bps
GCGCCCAATACGCAAACCGCCTCTCCCCGCGCGTTGGCCGATTCATTAATGCAGCTGGCACGACAGGTTT
CCCGACTGGAAAGCGGGCAGTGAGCGCAACGCAATTAAAATGATACGGCGACCACCGAGATCTACACTCT
TTCCCTACACGACGCTCTTCCGATCTTATATAGTAAAACGACGGCCAGTTACGCATCTGTGCGGTATTTC
ACACCGCATATGGTGCACTCTCAGTACAATCTGCTCTGATGCCGCATAGTTAAGCCAGCCCCGACACCCG
CCAACACCCGCTGACGCGCCCTGACGGGCTTGTCTGCTCCCGGCATCCGCTTACAGACAAGCTGTGACCG
TCTCCGGGAGCTGCATGTGTCAGAGGTTTTCACCGTCATCACCGAAACGCGCGAGACGAAAGGGCCTCGT
GATACGCCTATTTTTATAGGTTAATGTCATGATAATAATGGTTTCTTAGACGTAAGGTGGCACTTTTCGG
GGAAATGTGCGCGGAACCCCTATTTGTTTATTTTTCTAAATACATTCAAATATGTATCCGCTCATGAGAC
AATAACCCTGATAAATGCTTCAATAATATTGAAAAAGGAAGAGTATGAGTATTCAACATTTCCGTGTCGC
CCTTATTCCCTTTTTTGCGGCATTTTGCCTTCCTGTTTTTGCTCACCCAGAAACGCTGGTGAAAGTAAAA
GATGCTGAAGATCAGTTGGGTGCACGAGTGGGTTACATCGAACTGGATCTCAACAGCGGTAAGATCCTTG
AGAGTTTTCGCCCCGAAGAACGTTTTCCAATGATGAGCACTTTTAAAGTTCTGCTATGTGGCGCGGTATT
ATCCCGTATTGACGCCGGGCAAGAGCAACTCGGTCGCCGCATACACTATTCTCAGAATGACTTGGTTGAG
TACTCACCAGTCACAGAAAAGCATCTTACGGATGGCATGACAGTAAGAGAATTATGCAGTGCTGCCATAA
CCATGAGTGATAACACTGCGGCCAACTTACTTCTGACAACGATCGGAGGACCGAAGGAGCTAACCGCTTT
TTTGCACAACATGGGGGATCATGTAACTCGCCTTGATCGTTGGGAACCGGAGCTGAATGAAGCCATACCA
AACGACGAGCGTGACACCACGATGCCTGTAGCAATGGCAACAACGTTGCGCAAACTATTAACTGGCGAAC
TACTTACTCTAGCTTCCCGGCAACAATTAATAGACTGGATGGAGGCGGATAAAGTTGCAGGACCACTTCT
GCGCTCGGCCCTTCCGGCTGGCTGGTTTATTGCTGATAAATCTGGAGCCGGTGAGCGTGGGTCTCGCGGT
ATCATTGCAGCACTGGGGCCAGATGGTAAGCCCTCCCGTATCGTAGTTATCTACACGACGGGGAGTCAGG
CAACTATGGATGAACGAAATAGACAGATCGCTGAGATAGGTGCCTCACTGATTAAGCATTGGTAACTGTC
AGACCAAGTTTACTCATATATACTTTAGATTGATTTAAAACTTCATTTTTAATTTAAAAGGATCTAGGTG
AAGATCCTTTTTGATAATCTCATGACCAAAATCCCTTAACGTGAGTTTTCGTTCCACTGAGCGTCAGACC
CCGTAGAAAAGATCAAAGGATCTTCTTGAGATCCTTTTTTTCTGCGCGTAATCTGCTGCTTGCAAACAAA
AAAACCACCGCTACCAGCGGTGGTTTGTTTGCCGGATCAAGAGCTACCAACTCTTTTTCCGAAGGTAACT
GGCTTCAGCAGAGCGCAGATACCAAATACTGTTCTTCTAGTGTAGCCGTAGTTAGGCCACCACTTCAAGA
ACTCTGTAGCACCGCCTACATACCTCGCTCTGCTAATCCTGTTACCAGTGGCTGCTGCCAGTGGCGATAA
GTCGTGTCTTACCGGGTTGGACTCAAGACGATAGTTACCGGATAAGGCGCAGCGGTCGGGCTGAACGGGG
GGTTCGTGCACACAGCCCAGCTTGGAGCGAACGACCTACACCGAACTGAGATACCTACAGCGTGAGCTAT
GAGAAAGCGCCACGCTTCCCGAAGGGAGAAAGGCGGACAGGTATCCGGTAAGCGGCAGGGTCGGAACAGG
AGAGCGCACGAGGGAGCTTCCAGGGGGAAACGCCTGGTATCTTTATAGTCCTGTCGGGTTTCGCCACCTC
TGACTTGAGCGTCGATTTTTGTGATGCTCGTCAGGGGGGCGGAGCCTATGGAAAAACGCCAGCAACGCGG
CCTTTTTACGGTTCCTGGCCTTTTGCTGGCCTTTTGCTCACATGTTCTTTCCTGCGTTATCCCCTGATTC
TGTGGATAACCGTATTACCGCCTTTGAGTGAGCTGATACCGCTCGCCGCAGCCGAACGACCGAGCGCAGC
GAGTCAGTGAGCGAGGAAGCGGAAGA
