>Addgene plasmid #44811 | pFSBC47 | addgene partial sequence | sequence record 63039 | pBR322ori-F 5'-GGGAAACGCCTGGTATCTTT-3'
GATTTTTGTGATGCTCGTCAGGGGGGCGGAGCCTATGGAAAAACGCCAGCAACGCGGCCTTTTTACGGTT
CCTGGCCTTTTGCTGGCCTTTTGCTCACATGTTCTTTCCTGCGTTATCCCCTGATTCTGTGGATAACCGT
ATTACCGCCTTTGAGTGAGCTGATACCGCTCGCCGCAGCCGAACGACCGAGCGCAGCGAGTCAGTGAGCG
AGGAAGCGGAAGAGCGCCCAATACGCAAACCGCCTCTCCCCGCGCGTTGGCCGATTCATTAATGCAGCTG
GCACGACAGGTTTCCCGACTGGAAAGCGGGCAGTGAGCGCAACGCAATTAAAATGATACGGCGACCACCG
AGATCTACACTCTTTCCCTACACGACGCTCTTCCGATCTTATATAGTAAAACGACGGCCAGTTACGCATC
TGTGCGGTATTTCACACCGCATATGGTGCACTCTCAGTACAATCTGCTCTGATGCCGCATAGTTAAGCCA
GCCCCGACACCCGCCAACACCCGCTGACGCGCCCTGACGGGCTTGTCTGCTCCCGGCATCCGCTTACAGA
CAAGCTGTGACCGTCTCCGGGAGCTGCATGTGTCAGAGGTTTTCACCGTCATCACCGAAACGCGCGAGAC
GAAAGGGCCTCGTGATACGCCTATTTTTATAGGTTAATGTCATGATAATAATGGTTTCTTAGACGTAAGG
TGGCACTTTTCGGGGAAATGTGCGCGGAACCCCTATTTGTTTATTTTTCTAAATACATTCAAATATGTAT
CCGCTCATGAG
